Addgene plasmid #177317: pLenti-hPGK-mCherry-SynaptoZip
Purpose: Lentiviral expression of the synaptic activity-marker SynaptoZip fused to mCherry driven by hPGK promoter
Depositing lab: Antonio Malgaroli. Depositing organization: Universita Vita Salute San Raffaele. Publication: Occlusion of dopamine-dependent synaptic plasticity in the prefrontal cortex mediates the expression of depressive-like behavior and is modulated by ketamine. Lamanna J, Isotti F, Ferro M, Spadini S, Racchetti G, Musazzi L, Malgaroli A. Sci Rep. 2022 Jun 30;12(1):11055. doi: 10.1038/s41598-022-14694-w. PubMed 35773275.
Backbone
  Vector backbone: pLenti
  Backbone manufacturer: L Naldini
  Backbone size w/o insert (bp): 7079
  Total vector size (bp): 9803
  Vector type: Mammalian Expression, Lentiviral
Growth in bacteria
  Bacterial resistance: Ampicillin, 100 μg/mL
  Growth temperature: 37°C
  Growth strain: NEB Stable
  Copy number: High Copy
Gene/Insert
  Gene/Insert name: mCherry-SynaptoZip (alt names: RedZip; RZ)
  Species: R. norvegicus (rat)
  Insert size (bp): 2718
  Entrez Gene: Vamp2 (a.k.a. RATVAMPB, RATVAMPIR, SYB, Syb2)
  Tag / fusion protein: mCherry (N terminal on insert); Myc (C terminal on insert)
  Cloning method: Restriction Enzyme; 5′ cloning site AgeI (not destroyed); 3′ cloning site SalI (not destroyed)
  Sequencing primers: 5′ CTCAGTTCATGTACGGCTCCAAG; 3′ ATTGGTTAAATCCAAGGGAAGG
Terms and licenses: Academic/Nonprofit Terms; Industry Terms: Not Available to Industry
How to cite: pLenti-hPGK-mCherry-SynaptoZip was a gift from Antonio Malgaroli (Addgene plasmid # 177317 ; http://n2t.net/addgene:177317 ; RRID:Addgene_177317)
