[The description below was written by a language model from this plasmid's Addgene catalogue record and the feature table of its GenBank file.]
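Description:
pLenti-hPGK-mCherry-SynaptoZip is a 9.8 kb third-generation-style, self-inactivating HIV-1 lentiviral transfer plasmid for mammalian expression of a red-fluorescent version of the synaptic activity marker SynaptoZip (also called RedZip). In bacteria it is maintained through a high-copy ColE1/pUC origin and selected with ampicillin via the bla gene. The backbone also carries an f1 origin, an SV40 origin and poly(A) signal, and leftover cloning-vector elements (lac promoter/operator, T3 and T7 promoters, M13 primer sites). The viral genome is transcribed in packaging cells from a CMV enhancer/promoter fused to a truncated 5' LTR, which makes production Tat-independent. It includes the Psi packaging signal, the RRE for Rev-dependent nuclear export, the cPPT/CTS element that aids nuclear import of the reverse-transcribed genome, and a U3-deleted 3' LTR that silences LTR promoter activity after integration.

The payload, cloned between AgeI and SalI sites, is driven by the internal human PGK promoter. It encodes mCherry at the N terminus joined to the SynaptoZip module, which is based on rat Vamp2 (synaptobrevin 2). Within this module the annotation places a short "ZIP" segment near the C-terminal end, followed directly by a Myc epitope tag. The coding region is followed by a roughly 1.4 kb stretch annotated as the VAMP2 3' UTR, and then by a WPRE, which enhances transcript stability and expression. A Factor Xa site annotated on the reverse strand inside the WPRE is most likely an automated annotation artefact. According to the record, the construct is intended for lentiviral delivery of the mCherry-tagged synaptic activity reporter, and the associated work concerns synaptic plasticity in the prefrontal cortex.
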