LOCUS       Exported 9803 bp ds-DNA circular SYN 21-JAN-2020
DEFINITION  .
ACCESSION   .
VERSION     .
KEYWORDS    .
SOURCE      synthetic DNA construct
  ORGANISM  synthetic DNA construct
REFERENCE   1 (bases 1 to 9803)
  AUTHORS   Trial User
  TITLE     Direct Submission
  JOURNAL   Exported Tuesday, Jan 21, 2020 from SnapGene 5.0.7
            https://www.snapgene.com
FEATURES             Location/Qualifiers
     source          1..9803
                     /organism="synthetic DNA construct"
                     /mol_type="other DNA"
     promoter        1..511
                     /label=hPGK promoter
                     /note="human phosphoglycerate kinase 1 promoter"
                     /note="color: #ffffff; direction: RIGHT"
     misc_feature    533..1240
                     /label=mCherry
                     /note="color: #c0000c; direction: RIGHT"
     misc_feature    1283..1804
                     /label=SYNAPTOZIP
                     /note="color: #84a4c0; direction: RIGHT"
     misc_feature    1682..1771
                     /label=ZIP
                     /note="color: #ff00ff; direction: RIGHT"
     CDS             1772..1801
                     /codon_start=1
                     /product="Myc (human c-Myc proto-oncogene) epitope tag"
                     /label=Myc
                     /note="color: #cc99b2"
                     /translation="EQKLISEEDL"
     misc_feature    1805..3230
                     /label=3'UTR VAMP2
                     /note="color: #339966"
     misc_feature    3244..3832
                     /label=WPRE
                     /note="woodchuck hepatitis virus posttranscriptional
                     regulatory element"
                     /note="color: #ffffff"
     CDS             complement(3715..3726)
                     /codon_start=1
                     /product="Factor Xa recognition and cleavage site"
                     /label=Factor Xa site
                     /note="color: #cc99b2 Cleavage site after base 3714"
                     /translation="IEGR"
     LTR             3919..4152
                     /label=3' LTR (Delta-U3)
                     /note="self-inactivating 3' long terminal repeat (LTR) from
                     HIV-1"
                     /note="color: #ffe4c4"
     polyA_signal    4224..4345
                     /label=SV40 poly(A) signal
                     /note="SV40 polyadenylation signal"
                     /note="color: #a6acb3"
     rep_origin      4364..4499
                     /label=SV40 ori
                     /note="SV40 origin of replication"
                     /note="color: #ffff00"
     promoter        complement(4532..4550)
                     /label=T7 promoter
                     /note="promoter for bacteriophage T7 RNA polymerase"
                     /note="color: #ffffff; direction: LEFT"
     primer_bind     complement(4560..4576)
                     /label=M13 fwd
                     /note="common sequencing primer, one of multiple similar
                     variants"
                     /note="color: #a020f0; direction: LEFT"
     rep_origin      4721..5176
                     /direction=RIGHT
                     /label=f1 ori
                     /note="f1 bacteriophage origin of replication; arrow
                     indicates direction of (+) strand synthesis"
                     /note="color: #ffff00"
     promoter        5205..5309
                     /gene="bla"
                     /label=AmpR promoter
                     /note="color: #ffffff; direction: RIGHT"
     CDS             5310..6170
                     /codon_start=1
                     /gene="bla"
                     /product="beta-lactamase"
                     /label=AmpR
                     /note="confers resistance to ampicillin, carbenicillin, and
                     related antibiotics"
                     /note="This feature has 2 segments: 1: 5310 .. 5378 /
                     #ccffcc / signal sequence 2: 5379 .. 6170 / #ccffcc
                     Cleavage site after base 5378"
                     /translation="MSIQHFRVALIPFFAAFCLPVFAHPETLVKVKDAEDQLGARVGYI
                     ELDLNSGKILESFRPEERFPMMSTFKVLLCGAVLSRIDAGQEQLGRRIHYSQNDLVEYS
                     PVTEKHLTDGMTVRELCSAAITMSDNTAANLLLTTIGGPKELTAFLHNMGDHVTRLDRW
                     EPELNEAIPNDERDTTMPVAMATTLRKLLTGELLTLASRQQLIDWMEADKVAGPLLRSA
                     LPAGWFIADKSGAGERGSRGIIAALGPDGKPSRIVVIYTTGSQATMDERNRQIAEIGAS
                     LIKHW"
     rep_origin      6341..6929
                     /direction=RIGHT
                     /label=ori
                     /note="high-copy-number ColE1/pMB1/pBR322/pUC origin of
                     replication"
                     /note="color: #ffff00"
     protein_bind    7217..7238
                     /label=CAP binding site
                     /bound_moiety="E. coli catabolite activator protein"
                     /note="CAP binding activates transcription in the presence
                     of cAMP."
                     /note="color: #31849b"
     promoter        7253..7283
                     /label=lac promoter
                     /note="promoter for the E. coli lac operon"
                     /note="This forward directional feature has 3 segments: 1:
                     7253 .. 7258 / #ffffff / -35 2: 7259 .. 7276 / #ffffff 3:
                     7277 .. 7283 / #ffffff / -10"
     protein_bind    7291..7307
                     /label=lac operator
                     /bound_moiety="lac repressor encoded by lacI"
                     /note="The lac repressor binds to the lac operator to
                     inhibit transcription in E. coli. This inhibition can be
                     relieved by adding lactose or
                     isopropyl-beta-D-thiogalactopyranoside (IPTG)."
                     /note="color: #31849b"
     primer_bind     7315..7331
                     /label=M13 rev
                     /note="common sequencing primer, one of multiple similar
                     variants"
                     /note="color: #a020f0; direction: RIGHT"
     promoter        7352..7370
                     /label=T3 promoter
                     /note="promoter for bacteriophage T3 RNA polymerase"
                     /note="color: #ffffff; direction: RIGHT"
     enhancer        7471..7850
                     /label=CMV enhancer
                     /note="human cytomegalovirus immediate early enhancer"
                     /note="color: #ffffff"
     promoter        7851..8054
                     /label=CMV promoter
                     /note="human cytomegalovirus (CMV) immediate early
                     promoter"
                     /note="color: #ffffff; direction: RIGHT"
     LTR             8069..8249
                     /label=5' LTR (truncated)
                     /note="truncated 5' long terminal repeat (LTR) from HIV-1"
                     /note="color: #ffe4c4"
     misc_feature    8293..8418
                     /label=HIV-1 Psi
                     /note="packaging signal of human immunodeficiency virus
                     type 1"
                     /note="color: #ffe4c4"
     misc_feature    8911..9144
                     /label=RRE
                     /note="The Rev response element (RRE) of HIV-1 allows for
                     Rev-dependent mRNA export from the nucleus to the
                     cytoplasm."
                     /note="color: #ffe4c4"
     misc_feature    9640..9757
                     /label=cPPT/CTS
                     /note="central polypurine tract and central termination
                     sequence of HIV-1"
                     /note="color: #ffe4c4"
ORIGIN
        1 ggggttgggg ttgcgccttt tccaaggcag ccctgggttt gcgcagggac gcggctgctc
       61 tgggcgtggt tccgggaaac gcagcggcgc cgaccctggg tctcgcacat tcttcacgtc
      121 cgttcgcagc gtcacccgga tcttcgccgc tacccttgtg ggccccccgg cgacgcttcc
      181 tgctccgccc ctaagtcggg aaggttcctt gcggttcgcg gcgtgccgga cgtgacaaac
      241 ggaagccgca cgtctcacta gtaccctcgc agacggacag cgccagggag caatggcagc
      301 gcgccgaccg cgatgggctg tggccaatag cggctgctca gcggggcgcg ccgagagcag
      361 cggccgggaa ggggcggtgc gggaggcggg gtgtggggcg gtagtgtggg ccctgttcct
      421 gcccgcgcgg tgttccgcat tctgcaagcc tccggagcgc acgtcggcag tcggctccct
      481 cgttgaccga atcaccgacc tctctcccca gggggatcca ccggtcgcca ccatggtgag
      541 caagggcgag gaggataaca tggccatcat caaggagttc atgcgcttca aggtgcacat
      601 ggagggctcc gtgaacggcc acgagttcga gatcgagggc gagggcgagg gccgccccta
      661 cgagggcacc cagaccgcca agctgaaggt gaccaagggt ggccccctgc ccttcgcctg
      721 ggacatcctg tcccctcagt tcatgtacgg ctccaaggcc tacgtgaagc accccgccga
      781 catccccgac tacttgaagc tgtccttccc cgagggcttc aagtgggagc gcgtgatgaa
      841 cttcgaggac ggcggcgtgg tgaccgtgac ccaggactcc tccctgcagg acggcgagtt
      901 catctacaag gtgaagctgc gcggcaccaa cttcccctcc gacggccccg taatgcagaa
      961 gaagaccatg ggctgggagg cctcctccga gcggatgtac cccgaggacg gcgccctgaa
     1021 gggcgagatc aagcagaggc tgaagctgaa ggacggcggc cactacgacg ctgaggtcaa
     1081 gaccacctac aaggccaaga agcccgtgca gctgcccggc gcctacaacg tcaacatcaa
     1141 gttggacatc acctcccaca acgaggacta caccatcgtg gaacagtacg aacgcgccga
     1201 gggccgccac tccaccggag gcatggacga gctgtacaag ggcaccggcg cgcctcagat
     1261 ctcgagctca agcttcgaat tctcggctac cgctgccacc gtcccgcctg ccgccccggc
     1321 cggcgagggt ggcccccctg cacctcctcc aaatcttacc agtaacagga gactgcagca
     1381 gacccaggcc caggtggatg aggtggtgga catcatgagg gtgaatgtgg acaaggtcct
     1441 ggagcgagac cagaagctat cggaactgga tgatcgcgca gatgccctcc aggcaggggc
     1501 ctcccagttt gaaacaagtg cagccaagct caagcgcaaa tactggtgga aaaacctcaa
     1561 gatgatgatc atcttgggag tgatttgcgc catcatcctc atcatcatca tcgtttactt
     1621 cagcacttct gtccctgagg gtaagggcgt ggagccaaag acctactgct actacagcag
     1681 cgctcagctg gagaaggagc tgcaggccct ggagaaggag aacgcacaac tagaatggga
     1741 acttcaagcg ctcgaaaaag aactggctca ggaacaaaaa ctgatcagcg aggaggacct
     1801 gtgacctgag gttcccatca cctctctctc tcaccctctg ccccctttcc tctttcctgt
     1861 tcagccccaa gtcccttcat ttgcatctgc tatgcaatag cccctctcct ccttcccttg
     1921 gatttaacca atccttcccc tatcttccct gtacaattcc agaccctccc caaacagagc
     1981 aaaccccaca gaaacaaaca aaacacccca cctgtctagg cttccatagg ttgcatcttt
     2041 gtatcccttg ggagcctcta agactggtcc tacttggtcc taagaatccc aaggttttct
     2101 gggagcttcc aacatgttga ttagcatatc atttgcatac actgtctttt ttttttccct
     2161 gggtttcttc ctttctgttc cattactctt cactcttctg tgtttttttt ttttctttct
     2221 ttcttttcgg aagagttagt ttccattggt cctcttatca cacttttatt tgcacgacat
     2281 tatctgcagg tggtggggag cctgggcttt tggggaacta ggaccccaaa gttgcctcct
     2341 cccagcccct ctagtctagt ttgcttccct taccccattt tccacacctc ttgtaccctc
     2401 ctctccctcc cccagctggt gtgtaagtgt cttggagttc agtgtgttat gatggaccaa
     2461 taattctgcc acttggggtc tctccctaca ttcctgctcc ccagttttcg tgtggggcat
     2521 tcagctgaca ttcccggggg tctccctccc tcccatctgc ctgatctgct gcctcctccc
     2581 accaggagaa ctggaggctg accacaatct ggttctttga ggaggggtgg ctctagtgtg
     2641 tgtgggggtc atcactgcct tggggaggag tgggacaaaa cagaaccccc cctaattcct
     2701 gcctgaaatc tctggcctca tccttgctag aggttggact gaaaactttc ctccccaatc
     2761 ctgggggggg gtattacccc ccatcactgc ccagctcctc tgactgcccc cctgtattca
     2821 gggtgggggt actagtcact gccaatatgt gtatgggact tgctggagga tggggatcct
     2881 tgtccttctc tagggctgct gagccctgag agagagagag agagagagag agagagagag
     2941 agagagagag agagagagag ggaagcaagc tatttccctg ttgggtacaa tgatagagaa
     3001 aggatctaat ctttaaaaat ggcacagttt taggggtctg agggtacagc cccttaacct
     3061 gcctcttggg gggggtgttc cccaaactct tcccccacac acaccaggtt ttctgtgtgg
     3121 aggggaacca aggagatcta aactgtggtg tgaaagggta ggagagatgc tgggggtggg
     3181 ggtgcttgtg ttttagaccc ccaatattat cccagtgtcc cctgcctgaa ttctgcagtc
     3241 gacaatcaac ctctggatta caaaatttgt gaaagattga ctggtattct taactatgtt
     3301 gctcctttta cgctatgtgg atacgctgct ttaatgcctt tgtatcatgc tattgcttcc
     3361 cgtatggctt tcattttctc ctccttgtat aaatcctggt tgctgtctct ttatgaggag
     3421 ttgtggcccg ttgtcaggca acgtggcgtg gtgtgcactg tgtttgctga cgcaaccccc
     3481 actggttggg gcattgccac cacctgtcag ctcctttccg ggactttcgc tttccccctc
     3541 cctattgcca cggcggaact catcgccgcc tgccttgccc gctgctggac aggggctcgg
     3601 ctgttgggca ctgacaattc cgtggtgttg tcggggaagc tgacgtcctt tccatggctg
     3661 ctcgcctgtg ttgccacctg gattctgcgc gggacgtcct tctgctacgt cccttcggcc
     3721 ctcaatccag cggaccttcc ttcccgcggc ctgctgccgg ctctgcggcc tcttccgcgt
     3781 cttcgccttc gccctcagac gagtcggatc tccctttggg ccgcctcccc gcctggaatt
     3841 cgagctcggt acctttaaga ccaatgactt acaaggcagc tgtagatctt agccactttt
     3901 taaaagaaaa ggggggactg gaagggctaa ttcactccca acgaagacaa gatctgcttt
     3961 ttgcttgtac tgggtctctc tggttagacc agatctgagc ctgggagctc tctggctaac
     4021 tagggaaccc actgcttaag cctcaataaa gcttgccttg agtgcttcaa gtagtgtgtg
     4081 cccgtctgtt gtgtgactct ggtaactaga gatccctcag acccttttag tcagtgtgga
     4141 aaatctctag cagtagtagt tcatgtcatc ttattattca gtatttataa cttgcaaaga
     4201 aatgaatatc agagagtgag aggaacttgt ttattgcagc ttataatggt tacaaataaa
     4261 gcaatagcat cacaaatttc acaaataaag catttttttc actgcattct agttgtggtt
     4321 tgtccaaact catcaatgta tcttatcatg tctggctcta gctatcccgc ccctaactcc
     4381 gcccagttcc gcccattctc cgccccatgg ctgactaatt ttttttattt atgcagaggc
     4441 cgaggccgcc tcggcctctg agctattcca gaagtagtga ggaggctttt ttggaggcct
     4501 aggcttttgc gtcgagacgt acccaattcg ccctatagtg agtcgtatta cgcgcgctca
     4561 ctggccgtcg ttttacaacg tcgtgactgg gaaaaccctg gcgttaccca acttaatcgc
     4621 cttgcagcac atcccccttt cgccagctgg cgtaatagcg aagaggcccg caccgatcgc
     4681 ccttcccaac agttgcgcag cctgaatggc gaatggcgcg nnnnnnnnnn nnnnnnnnnn
     4741 nnnnnnnnnn nnnnnnnnnn nnnnnnnnnn nnnnnnnnnn nnnnnnnnnn nnnnnnnnnn
     4801 nnnnnnnnnn nnnnnnnnnn nnnnnnnnnn nnnnnnnnnn nnnncnnnnn nnnnnnnnnn
     4861 nnnnnnnnnn nnnnnnnnnn nnnnnnnnnn nnnnnnnnnn nnnnnnnnnn nnnnnnnnnn
     4921 nnnnnnnnnn nnnnnnannn nnnnnnnnnn nnnnnnnnnn nnnnnnnnnn nnnnnnnnnn
     4981 nnnnnncctt tgacgttgga gtccacgttc tttaatagtg gactcttgtt ccaaactgga
     5041 acaacactca accctatctc ggtctattct tttgatttat aagggatttt gccgatttcg
     5101 gcctattggt taaaaaatga gctgatttaa caaaaattta acgcgaattt taacaaaata
     5161 ttaacgttta caatttccca ggtggcactt ttcggggaaa tgtgcgcgga acccctattt
     5221 gtttattttt ctaaatacat tcaaatatgt atccgctcat gagacaataa ccctgataaa
     5281 tgcttcaata atattgaaaa aggaagagta tgagtattca acatttccgt gtcgccctta
     5341 ttcccttttt tgcggcattt tgccttcctg tttttgctca cccagaaacg ctggtgaaag
     5401 taaaagatgc tgaagatcag ttgggtgcac gagtgggtta catcgaactg gatctcaaca
     5461 gcggtaagat ccttgagagt tttcgccccg aagaacgttt tccaatgatg agcactttta
     5521 aagttctgct atgtggcgcg gtattatccc gtattgacgc cgggcaagag caactcggtc
     5581 gccgcataca ctattctcag aatgacttgg ttgagtactc accagtcaca gaaaagcatc
     5641 ttacggatgg catgacagta agagaattat gcagtgctgc cataaccatg agtgataaca
     5701 ctgcggccaa cttacttctg acaacgatcg gaggaccgaa ggagctaacc gcttttttgc
     5761 acaacatggg ggatcatgta actcgccttg atcgttggga accggagctg aatgaagcca
     5821 taccaaacga cgagcgtgac accacgatgc ctgtagcaat ggcaacaacg ttgcgcaaac
     5881 tattaactgg cgaactactt actctagctt cccggcaaca attaatagac tggatggagg
     5941 cggataaagt tgcaggacca cttctgcgct cggcccttcc ggctggctgg tttattgctg
     6001 ataaatctgg agccggtgag cgtgggtctc gcggtatcat tgcagcactg gggccagatg
     6061 gtaagccctc ccgtatcgta gttatctaca cgacggggag tcaggcaact atggatgaac
     6121 gaaatagaca gatcgctgag ataggtgcct cactgattaa gcattggtaa ctgtcagacc
     6181 aagtttactc atatatactt tagattgatt taaaacttca tttttaattt aaaaggatct
     6241 aggtgaagat cctttttgat aatctcatga ccaaaatccc ttaacgtgag ttttcgttcc
     6301 actgagcgtc agaccccgta gaaaagatca aaggatcttc ttgagatcct ttttttctgc
     6361 gcgtaatctg ctgcttgcaa acaaaaaaac caccgctacc agcggtggtt tgtttgccgg
     6421 atcaagagct accaactctt tttccgaagg taactggctt cagcagagcg cagataccaa
     6481 atactgtcct tctagtgtag ccgtagttag gccaccactt caagaactct gtagcaccgc
     6541 ctacatacct cgctctgcta atcctgttac cagtggctgc tgccagtggc gataagtcgt
     6601 gtcttaccgg gttggactca agacgatagt taccggataa ggcgcagcgg tcgggctgaa
     6661 cggggggttc gtgcacacag cccagcttgg agcgaacgac ctacaccgaa ctgagatacc
     6721 tacagcgtga gctatgagaa agcgccacgc ttcccgaagg gagaaaggcg gacaggtatc
     6781 cggtaagcgg cagggtcgga acaggagagc gcacgaggga gcttccaggg ggaaacgcct
     6841 ggtatcttta tagtcctgtc gggtttcgcc acctctgact tgagcgtcga tttttgtgat
     6901 gctcgtcagg ggggcggagc ctatggaaaa acgccagcaa cgcggccttt ttacggttcc
     6961 tggccttttg ctggcctttt gctcacatgt tctttcctgc gttatcccct gattctgtgg
     7021 ataaccgtat taccgccttt gagtgagctg ataccgctcg ccgcagccga acgaccgagc
     7081 gcagcgagtc agtgagcgag gaagcggaag agcgcccaat acgcaaaccg cctctccccg
     7141 cgcgttggcc gattcattaa tgcagctggc acgacaggtt tcccgactgg aaagcgggca
     7201 gtgagcgcaa cgcaattaat gtgagttagc tcactcatta ggcaccccag gctttacact
     7261 ttatgcttcc ggctcgtatg ttgtgtggaa ttgtgagcgg ataacaattt cacacaggaa
     7321 acagctatga ccatgattac gccaagcgcg caattaaccc tcactaaagg gaacaaaagc
     7381 tggagctgca agcttggcca ttgcatacgt tgtatccata tcataatatg tacatttata
     7441 ttggctcatg tccaacatta ccgccatgtt gacattgatt attgactagt tattaatagt
     7501 aatcaattac ggggtcatta gttcatagcc catatatgga gttccgcgtt acataactta
     7561 cggtaaatgg cccgcctggc tgaccgccca acgacccccg cccattgacg tcaataatga
     7621 cgtatgttcc catagtaacg ccaataggga ctttccattg acgtcaatgg gtggagtatt
     7681 tacggtaaac tgcccacttg gcagtacatc aagtgtatca tatgccaagt acgcccccta
     7741 ttgacgtcaa tgacggtaaa tggcccgcct ggcattatgc ccagtacatg accttatggg
     7801 actttcctac ttggcagtac atctacgtat tagtcatcgc tattaccatg gtgatgcggt
     7861 tttggcagta catcaatggg cgtggatagc ggtttgactc acggggattt ccaagtctcc
     7921 accccattga cgtcaatggg agtttgtttt ggcaccaaaa tcaacgggac tttccaaaat
     7981 gtcgtaacaa ctccgcccca ttgacgcaaa tgggcggtag gcgtgtacgg tgggaggtct
     8041 atataagcag agctcgttta gtgaaccggg gtctctctgg ttagaccaga tctgagcctg
     8101 ggagctctct ggctaactag ggaacccact gcttaagcct caataaagct tgccttgagt
     8161 gcttcaagta gtgtgtgccc gtctgttgtg tgactctggt aactagagat ccctcagacc
     8221 cttttagtca gtgtggaaaa tctctagcag tggcgcccga acagggacct gaaagcgaaa
     8281 gggaaaccag agctctctcg acgcaggact cggcttgctg aagcgcgcac ggcaagaggc
     8341 gaggggcggc gactggtgag tacgccaaaa attttgacta gcggaggcta gaaggagaga
     8401 gatgggtgcg agagcgtcag tattaagcgg gggagaatta gatcgcgatg ggaaaaaatt
     8461 cggttaaggc cagggggaaa gaaaaaatat aaattaaaac atatagtatg ggcaagcagg
     8521 gagctagaac gattcgcagt taatcctggc ctgttagaaa catcagaagg ctgtagacaa
     8581 atactgggac agctacaacc atcccttcag acaggatcag aagaacttag atcattatat
     8641 aatacagtag caaccctcta ttgtgtgcat caaaggatag agataaaaga caccaaggaa
     8701 gctttagaca agatagagga agagcaaaac aaaagtaaga ccaccgcaca gcaagcggcc
     8761 gctgatcttc agacctggag gaggagatat gagggacaat tggagaagtg aattatataa
     8821 atataaagta gtaaaaattg aaccattagg agtagcaccc accaaggcaa agagaagagt
     8881 ggtgcagaga gaaaaaagag cagtgggaat aggagctttg ttccttgggt tcttgggagc
     8941 agcaggaagc actatgggcg cagcctcaat gacgctgacg gtacaggcca gacaattatt
     9001 gtctggtata gtgcagcagc agaacaattt gctgagggct attgaggcgc aacagcatct
     9061 gttgcaactc acagtctggg gcatcaagca gctccaggca agaatcctgg ctgtggaaag
     9121 atacctaaag gatcaacagc tcctggggat ttggggttgc tctggaaaac tcatttgcac
     9181 cactgctgtg ccttggaatg ctagttggag taataaatct ctggaacaga tttggaatca
     9241 cacgacctgg atggagtggg acagagaaat taacaattac acaagcttaa tacactcctt
     9301 aattgaagaa tcgcaaaacc agcaagaaaa gaatgaacaa gaattattgg aattagataa
     9361 atgggcaagt ttgtggaatt ggtttaacat aacaaattgg ctgtggtata taaaattatt
     9421 cataatgata gtaggaggct tggtaggttt aagaatagtt tttgctgtac tttctatagt
     9481 gaatagagtt aggcagggat attcaccatt atcgtttcag acccacctcc caaccccgag
     9541 gggacccgac aggcccgaag gaatagaaga agaaggtgga gagagagaca gagacagatc
     9601 cattcgatta gtgaacggat ctcgacggta tcggttaact tttaaaagaa aaggggggat
     9661 tggggggtac agtgcagggg aaagaatagt agacataata gcaacagaca tacaaactaa
     9721 agaattacaa aaacaaatta caaaaattca aaattttatc gatcacgaga ctagcctcga
     9781 gaagcttgat atcgaattcc cac
//
